Addgene plasmid #221538: 1203Q-5'dmDR-NT(22)-GFP-bGHpolyA
Purpose: EGFP reporter construct with double processed direct repeats (15nt) and a non-target spacer in between at 5' end
Depositing lab: Omar Akbari. Depositing organization: University of California, San Diego (UCSD).
Backbone
  Vector backbone: pCMV
  Vector type: Mammalian Expression
Growth in bacteria
  Bacterial resistance: Ampicillin, 100 μg/mL
  Growth temperature: 37°C
  Growth strain: DH5alpha
  Copy number: Unknown
Gene/Insert
  Gene/Insert name: eGFP
Terms and licenses: Academic/Nonprofit Terms; Industry Terms: Not Available to Industry
How to cite: 1203Q-5'dmDR-NT(22)-GFP-bGHpolyA was a gift from Omar Akbari (Addgene plasmid # 221538 ; http://n2t.net/addgene:221538 ; RRID:Addgene_221538)
