[The description below was written by a language model from this plasmid's Addgene catalogue record and pLannotate feature annotations shown in this document.]
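Description:
1203Q-5'dmDR-NT(22)-GFP-bGHpolyA is a small (about 4.1 kb) mammalian expression plasmid on a pCMV backbone that serves as an EGFP reporter. It is maintained in E. coli through a high-copy ColE1/pUC-type origin and selected with ampicillin via the β-lactamase (AmpR) gene and its own promoter. The annotation also picks up cloning-vector remnants that play no evident role in the reporter: a lacI fragment, the CAP site, lac promoter and operator, and short fragments of a pBluescript multiple cloning site, the SV40 promoter and the pBR322 bom region.

The payload is a single transcription unit on the reverse strand, made up of the human cytomegalovirus immediate-early enhancer and promoter, the EGFP coding sequence, and the bovine growth hormone polyadenylation signal. According to the catalogue entry, the 5' end of the reporter carries two processed direct repeats of 15 nt each, flanking a non-target spacer; the "NT(22)" in the name suggests a 22-nt spacer. The feature table does not annotate this element. The roughly 90-nt unannotated gap between the CMV promoter and the start of EGFP is where it would be expected to sit, in the 5' untranslated region of the transcript.

Direct repeats flanking a spacer resemble a CRISPR array unit. This suggests the plasmid is meant for testing in transfected mammalian cells how a crRNA-like element embedded in an mRNA affects EGFP output, with the non-targeting spacer probably making it a control version. The record does not name the Cas effector or describe the assay, so this reading is an inference.
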