Features (pLannotate 1.2.2; 14 found; start..end, strand, type, name):
      1..589     +  rep_origin     ori: high-copy-number ColE1/pMB1/pBR322/pUC origin of replication
    772..864     +  CDS            lacI (fragment): lac repressor; lacI; The lac repressor binds to the lac operator to inhibit transcription in E. coli. This inhibition can be relieved by adding lactose or isopropyl-β-D-thiogalactopyranoside (IPTG).
    877..898     +  protein_bind   CAP binding site: CAP binding activates transcription in the presence of cAMP. E. coli catabolite activator protein
    913..943     +  promoter       lac promoter: promoter for the E. coli lac operon
    951..967     +  protein_bind   lac operator: The lac repressor binds to the lac operator to inhibit transcription in E. coli. This inhibition can be relieved by adding lactose or isopropyl-β-D-thiogalactopyranoside (IPTG). lac repressor encoded by lacI
   1016..1032    -  misc_feature   MCS (fragment): pBluescript multiple cloning site
   1037..1058    -  promoter       SV40 promoter (fragment): SV40 enhancer and early promoter
   1062..1286    -  polyA_signal   bGH poly(A) signal: bovine growth hormone polyadenylation signal
   1341..2057    -  CDS            EGFP: EGFP is a basic (constitutively fluorescent) green fluorescent protein published in 1996, derived from Aequorea victoria. It is reported to be a rapidly-maturing weak dimer with moderate acid sensitivity.
   2151..2354    -  promoter       CMV promoter: human cytomegalovirus (CMV) immediate early promoter
   2355..2734    -  enhancer       CMV enhancer: human cytomegalovirus immediate early enhancer
   2889..2933    +  misc_feature   bom (fragment): basis of mobility region from pBR322
   3004..3108    +  promoter       AmpR promoter: bla
   3109..3969    +  CDS            AmpR: β-lactamase; bla; confers resistance to ampicillin, carbenicillin, and related antibiotics
>Addgene plasmid #221538 | 1203Q-5'dmDR-NT(22)-GFP-bGHpolyA | addgene full sequence | sequence record 442639 | Addgene NGS Result
TTGAGATCCTTTTTTTCTGCGCGTAATCTGCTGCTTGCAAACAAAAAAACCACCGCTACCAGCGGTGGTT
TGTTTGCCGGATCAAGAGCTACCAACTCTTTTTCCGAAGGTAACTGGCTTCAGCAGAGCGCAGATACCAA
ATACTGTTCTTCTAGTGTAGCCGTAGTTAGGCCACCACTTCAAGAACTCTGTAGCACCGCCTACATACCT
CGCTCTGCTAATCCTGTTACCAGTGGCTGCTGCCAGTGGCGATAAGTCGTGTCTTACCGGGTTGGACTCA
AGACGATAGTTACCGGATAAGGCGCAGCGGTCGGGCTGAACGGGGGGTTCGTGCACACAGCCCAGCTTGG
AGCGAACGACCTACACCGAACTGAGATACCTACAGCGTGAGCTATGAGAAAGCGCCACGCTTCCCGAAGG
GAGAAAGGCGGACAGGTATCCGGTAAGCGGCAGGGTCGGAACAGGAGAGCGCACGAGGGAGCTTCCAGGG
GGAAACGCCTGGTATCTTTATAGTCCTGTCGGGTTTCGCCACCTCTGACTTGAGCGTCGATTTTTGTGAT
GCTCGTCAGGGGGGCGGAGCCTATGGAAAAACGCCAGCAACGCGGCCTTTTTACGGTTCCTGGCCTTTTG
CTGGCCTTTTGCTCACATGTTCTTTCCTGCGTTATCCCCTGATTCTGTGGATAACCGTATTACCGCCTTT
GAGTGAGCTGATACCGCTCGCCGCAGCCGAACGACCGAGCGCAGCGAGTCAGTGAGCGAGGAAGCGGAAG
AGCGCCCAATACGCAAACCGCCTCTTCCCGCGCGTTGGCCGATTCATTAATGCAGCTGGCACGACAGGTT
TCCCGACTGGAAAGCGGGCAGTGAGCGCAACGCAATTAATGTGAGTTAGCTCACTCATTAGGCATCCTAG
GCTTTACACTTTATGCTTCCGGCTCGTATGTTGTGTGGAATTGTGAGCGGATAACAATTTCACACAGGAA
ACAGCTATGACCATGATTACGCCAAGCTCTAGCTAGAGGTCGACGGTATCGAGCCCCAGCTGGTTCTTTC
CGCCTCAGAAGCCATAGAGCCCACCGCATCCCCAGCATGCCTGCTATTGTCTTCCCAATCCTCCCCCTTG
CTGTCCTGCCCCACCCCACCCCCCAGAATAGAATGACACCTACTCAGACAATGCGATGCAATTTCCTCAT
TTTATTAGGAAAGGACAGTGGGAGTGGCACCTTCCAGGGTCAAGGAAGGCACGGGGGAGGGGCAAACAAC
AGATGGCTGGCAACTAGAAGGCACAGTCGAGGCTGATCAGCGGGTTTAAACTCAATGGTGATGGTGATGA
TGACCGGTTACTTGTACAGCTCGTCCATGCCGAGAGTGATCCCGGCGGCGGTCACGAACTCCAGCAGGAC
CATGTGATCGCGCTTCTCGTTGGGGTCTTTGCTCAGGGCGGACTGGGTGCTCAGGTAGTGGTTGTCGGGC
AGCAGCACGGGGCCGTCGCCGATGGGGGTGTTCTGCTGGTAGTGGTCGGCGAGCTGCACGCTGCCGTCCT
CGATGTTGTGGCGGATCTTGAAGTTCACCTTGATGCCGTTCTTCTGCTTGTCGGCCATGATATAGACGTT
GTGGCTGTTGTAGTTGTACTCCAGCTTGTGCCCCAGGATGTTGCCGTCCTCCTTGAAGTCGATGCCCTTC
AGCTCGATGCGGTTCACCAGGGTGTCGCCCTCGAACTTCACCTCGGCGCGGGTCTTGTAGTTGCCGTCGT
CCTTGAAGAAGATGGTGCGCTCCTGGACGTAGCCTTCGGGCATGGCGGACTTGAAGAAGTCGTGCTGCTT
CATGTGGTCGGGGTAGCGGCTGAAGCACTGCACTCCATAGGTCAGGGTGGTCACGAGGGTGGGCCAGGGC
ACGGGCAGCTTGCCGGTGGTGCAGATGAACTTCAGGGTCAGCTTGCCGTAGGTGGCATCGCCCTCGCCCT
CGCCGGACACGCTGAACTTGTGGCCGTTTACGTCGCCGTCCAGCTCGACCAGGATGGGCACCACCCCGGT
GAACAGCTCCTCGCCCTTGCTCACCATGCGGCCGCGTTCCGTGACATCAAAAATACAAGGGCTACCAGGT
AGGTTCCGTGACATCAAGGATCTCTAGCGGATCTGACGGTTCACTAAACCAGCTCTGCTTATATAGACCT
CCCACCGTACACGCCTACCGCCCATTTGCGTCAATGGGGCGGAGTTGTTACGACATTTTGGAAAGTCCCG
TTGATTTTGGTGCCAAAACAAACTCCCATTGACGTCAATGGGGTGGAGACTTGGAAATCCCCGTGAGTCA
AACCGCTATCCACGCCCATTGATGTACTGCCAAAACCGCATCACCATGGTAATAGCGATGACTAATACGT
AGATGTACTGCCAAGTAGGAAAGTCCCATAAGGTCATGTACTGGGCATAATGCCAGGCGGGCCATTTACC
GTCATTGACGTCAATAGGGGGCGTACTTGGCATATGATACACTTGATGTACTGCCAAGTGGGCAGTTTAC
CGTAAATACTCCACCCATTGACGTCAATGGAAAGTCCCTATTGGCGTTACTATGGGAACATACGTCATTA
TTGACGTCAATGGGCGGGGGTCGTTGGGCGGTCAGCCAGGCGGGCCATTTACCGTAAGTTATGTAACGCG
GAACTCCATATATGGGCTATGAACTAATGACCCCGTAATTGATTACTATTAATAACTAGTCAATAATCAA
TGTCAACGCGTATATCTGGCCCGTACATCGCGAAGCAGCGCAAAACGCCTAACCCTAAGCAGATTCTTCA
TGCAATTGTCGGTCAAGCCTTGCCTTGTTGTAGCTTAAATTTTGCTCGCGCACTACTCAGCGACCTCCAA
CACACAAGCAGGGAGCAGATACTGGCTTAACTATGCGGCATCAGAGCAGATTGTACTGAGAGTCGACCCT
AGGGGATCGGGAGATCGATCTCCCGATCCGTCGACGTCAGGTGGCACTTTTCGGGGAAATGTGCGCGGAA
CCCCTATTTGTTTATTTTTCTAAATACATTCAAATATGTATCCGCTCATGAGACAATAACCCTGATAAAT
GCTTCAATAATATTGAAAAAGGAAGAGTATGAGTATTCAACATTTCCGTGTCGCCCTTATTCCCTTTTTT
GCGGCATTTTGCCTTCCTGTTTTTGCTCACCCAGAAACGCTGGTGAAAGTAAAAGATGCTGAAGATCAGT
TGGGTGCACGAGTGGGTTACATCGAACTGGATCTCAACAGCGGTAAGATCCTTGAGAGTTTTCGCCCCGA
AGAACGTTTTCCAATGATGAGCACTTTTAAAGTTCTGCTATGTGGCGCGGTATTATCCCGTATTGACGCC
GGGCAAGAGCAACTCGGTCGCCGCATACACTATTCTCAGAATGACTTGGTTGAGTACTCACCAGTCACAG
AAAAGCATCTTACGGATGGCATGACAGTAAGAGAATTATGCAGTGCTGCCATAACCATGAGTGATAACAC
TGCGGCCAACTTACTTCTGACAACGATCGGAGGACCGAAGGAGCTAACCGCTTTTTTGCACAACATGGGG
GATCATGTAACTCGCCTTGATCGTTGGGAACCGGAGCTGAATGAAGCCATACCAAACGACGAGCGTGACA
CCACGATGCCTGTAGCAATGGCAACAACGTTGCGCAAACTATTAACTGGCGAACTACTTACTCTAGCTTC
CCGGCAACAATTAATAGACTGGATGGAGGCGGATAAAGTTGCAGGACCACTTCTGCGCTCGGCCCTTCCG
GCTGGCTGGTTTATTGCTGATAAATCTGGAGCCGGTGAGCGTGGGTCTCGCGGTATCATTGCAGCACTGG
GGCCAGATGGTAAGCCCTCCCGTATCGTAGTTATCTACACGACGGGGAGTCAGGCAACTATGGATGAACG
AAATAGACAGATCGCTGAGATAGGTGCCTCACTGATTAAGCATTGGTAACTGTCAGACCAAGTTTACTCA
TATATACTTTAGATTGATTTAAAACTTCATTTTTAATTTAAAAGGATCTAGGTGAAGATCCTTTTTGATA
ATCTCATGACCAAAATCCCTTAACGTGAGTTTTCGTTCCACTGAGTGTCAGACCCCGTAGAAAAGATCAA
AGGATCTTC
